>Addgene plasmid #127827 | pNH-TrxT-G-S18 | addgene full sequence | sequence record 250137 | Addgene NGS Result
TAATACGACTCACTATAGGGGAATTGTGAGCGGATAACAATTCCCCTCTAGAAATAATTTTGTTTAACTT
TAAGAAGGAGATATACATATGCACCATCATCATCATCATTCTTCTGGTATGAGCGATAAAATTATTCACC
TGACTGACGACAGTTTTGACACGGATGTACTCAAAGCGGACGGGGCGATCCTCGTCGATTTCTGGGCAGA
GTGGTGCGGTCCGTGCAAAATGATCGCCCCGATTCTGGATGAAATCGCTGACGAATATCAGGGCAAACTG
ACCGTTGCAAAACTGAACATCGATCAAAACCCTGGCACTGCGCCGAAATATGGCATCCGTGGTATCCCGA
CTCTGCTGCTGTTCAAAAACGGTGAAGTGGCGGCAACCAAAGTGGGCGCACTGTCTAAAGGTCAGTTGAA
AGAGTTCCTCGACGCTAACCTGGCCGGTACCGAGAACTTGTACTTCCAATCCGGCGGCGGC
[456 nt withheld, positions 482-937]
TAACAGTAAAGGTGGATACGGATCCGAATTCGAGCTCCGTCGACAAGCTTGCGGCCGCACTCGAGCACCA
CCACCACCACCACTGAGATCCGGCTGCTAACAAAGCCCGAAAGGAAGCTGAGTTGGCTGCTGCCACCGCT
GAGCAATAACTAGCATAACCCCTTGGGGCCTCTAAACGGGTCTTGAGGGGTTTTTTGCTGAAAGGAGGAA
CTATATCCGGATTGGCGAATGGG
[124 nt withheld, positions 1171-1294]
C
[91 nt withheld, positions 1296-1386]
A
[49 nt withheld, positions 1388-1436]
CCTTTGACGTTGGAGTCCACGTTCTTT
[37 nt withheld, positions 1464-1500]
ACCCTATCTCGGTCTATTCTTTTGATTTATAAGGGATTTTGCCGATTTCGGCCTATTGGTTAAAAAATGA
GCTGATTTAACAAAAATTTAACGCGAATTTTAACAAAATATTAACGCTTACAATTTAGGTGGCACTTTTC
GGGGAAATGTGCGCGGAACCCCTATTTGTTTATTTTTCTAAATACATTCAAATATGTATCCGCTCATGAA
TTAATTCTTAGAAAAACTCATCGAGCATCAAATGAAACTGCAATTTATTCATATCAGGATTATCAATACC
ATATTTTTGAAAAAGCCGTTTCTGTAATGAAGGAGAAAACTCACCGAGGCAGTTCCATAGGATGGCAAGA
TCCTGGTATCGGTCTGCGATTCCGACTCGTCCAACATCAATACAACCTATTAATTTCCCCTCGTCAAAAA
TAAGGTTATCAAGTGAGAAATCACCATGAGTGACGACTGAATCCGGTGAGAATGGCAAAAGTTTATGCAT
TTCTTTCCAGACTTGTTCAACAGGCCAGCCATTACGCTCGTCATCAAAATCACTCGCATCAACCAAACCG
TTATTCATTCGTGATTGCGCCTGAGCGAGACGAAATACGCGATCGCTGTTAAAAGGACAATTACAAACAG
GAATCGAATGCAACCGGCGCAGGAACACTGCCAGCGCATCAACAATATTTTCACCTGAATCAGGATATTC
TTCTAATACCTGGAATGCTGTTTTCCCGGGGATCGCAGTGGTGAGTAACCATGCATCATCAGGAGTACGG
ATAAAATGCTTGATGGTCGGAAGAGGCATAAATTCCGTCAGCCAGTTTAGTCTGACCATCTCATCTGTAA
CATCATTGGCAACGCTACCTTTGCCATGTTTCAGAAACAACTCTGGCGCATCGGGCTTCCCATACAATCG
ATAGATTGTCGCACCTGATTGCCCGACATTATCGCGAGCCCATTTATACCCATATAAATCAGCATCCATG
TTGGAATTTAATCGCGGCCTAGAGCAAGACGTTTCCCGTTGAATATGGCTCATAACACCCCTTGTATTAC
TGTTTATGTAAGCAGACAGTTTTATTGTTCATGACCAAAATCCCTTAACGTGAGTTTTCGTTCCACTGAG
CGTCAGACCCCGTAGAAAAGATCAAAGGATCTTCTTGAGATCCTTTTTTTCTGCGCGTAATCTGCTGCTT
GCAAACAAAAAAACCACCGCTACCAGCGGTGGTTTGTTTGCCGGATCAAGAGCTACCAACTCTTTTTCCG
AAGGTAACTGGCTTCAGCAGAGCGCAGATACCAAATACTGTCCTTCTAGTGTAGCCGTAGTTAGGCCACC
ACTTCAAGAACTCTGTAGCACCGCCTACATACCTCGCTCTGCTAATCCTGTTACCAGTGGCTGCTGCCAG
TGGCGATAAGTCGTGTCTTACCGGGTTGGACTCAAGACGATAGTTACCGGATAAGGCGCAGCGGTCGGGC
TGAACGGGGGGTTCGTGCACACAGCCCAGCTTGGAGCGAACGACCTACACCGAACTGAGATACCTACAGC
GTGAGCTATGAGAAAGCGCCACGCTTCCCGAAGGGAGAAAGGCGGACAGGTATCCGGTAAGCGGCAGGGT
CGGAACAGGAGAGCGCACGAGGGAGCTTCCAGGGGGAAACGCCTGGTATCTTTATAGTCCTGTCGGGTTT
CGCCACCTCTGACTTGAGCGTCGATTTTTGTGATGCTCGTCAGGGGGGCGGAGCCTATGGAAAAACGCCA
GCAACGCGGCCTTTTTACGGTTCCTGGCCTTTTGCTGGCCTTTTGCTCACATGTTCTTTCCTGCGTTATC
CCCTGATTCTGTGGATAACCGTATTACCGCCTTTGAGTGAGCTGATACCGCTCGCCGCAGCCGAACGACC
GAGCGCAGCGAGTCAGTGAGCGAGGAAGCGGAAGAGCGCCTGATGCGGTATTTTCTCCTTACGCATCTGT
GCGGTATTTCACACCGCAATGGTGCACTCTCAGTACAATCTGCTCTGATGCCGCATAGTTAAGCCAGTAT
ACACTCCGCTATCGCTACGTGACTGGGTCATGGCTGCGCCCCGACACCCGCCAACACCCGCTGACGCGCC
CTGACGGGCTTGTCTGCTCCCGGCATCCGCTTACAGACAAGCTGTGACCGTCTCCGGGAGCTGCATGTGT
CAGAGGTTTTCACCGTCATCACCGAAACGCGCGAGGCAGCTGCGGTAAAGCTCATCAGCGTGGTCGTGAA
GCGATTCACAGATGTCTGCCTGTTCATCCGCGTCCAGCTCGTTGAGTTTCTCCAGAAGCGTTAATGTCTG
GCTTCTGATAAAGCGGGCCATGTTAAGGGCGGTTTTTTCCTGTTTGGTCACTGATGCCTCCGTGTAAGGG
GGATTTCTGTTCATGGGGGTAATGATACCGATGAAACGAGAGAGGATGCTCACGATACGGGTTACTGATG
ATGAACATGCCCGGTTACTGGAACGTTGTGAGGGTAAACAACTGGCGGTATGGATGCGGCGGGACCAGAG
AAAAATCACTCAGGGTCAATGCCAGCGCTTCGTTAATACAGATGTAGGTGTTCCACAGGGTAGCCAGCAG
CATCCTGCGATGCAGATCCGGAACATAATGGTGCAGGGCGCTGACTTCCGCGTTTCCAGACTTTACGAAA
CACGGAAACCGAAGACCATTCATGTTGTTGCTCAGGTCGCAGACGTTTTGCAGCAGCAGTCGCTTCACGT
TCGCTCGCGTATCGGTGATTCATTCTGCTAACCAGTAAGGCAACCCCGCCAGCCTAGCCGGGTCCTCAAC
GACAGGAGCACGATCATGCGCACCCGTGGGGCCGCCATGCCGGCGATAATGGCCTGCTTCTCGCCGAAAC
GTTTGGTGGCGGGACCAGTGACGAAGGCTTGAGCGAGGGCGTGCAAGATTCCGAATACCGCAAGCGACAG
GCCGATCATCGTCGCGCTCCAGCGAAAGCGGTCCTCGCCGAAAATGACCCAGAGCGCTGCCGGCACCTGT
CCTACGAGTTGCATGATAAAGAAGACAGTCATAAGTGCGGCGACGATAGTCATGCCCCGCGCCCACCGGA
AGGAGCTGACTGGGTTGAAGGCTCTCAAGGGCATCGGTCGAGATCCCGGTGCCTAATGAGTGAGCTAACT
TACATTAATTGCGTTGCGCTCACTGCCCGCTTTCCAGTCGGGAAACCTGTCGTGCCAGCTGCATTAATGA
ATCGGCCAACGCGCGGGGAGAGGCGGTTTGCGTATTGGGCGCCAGGGTGGTTTTTCTTTTCACCAGTGAG
ACGGGCAACAGCTGATTGCCCTTCACCGCCTGGCCCTGAGAGAGTTGCAGCAAGCGGTCCACGCTGGTTT
GCCCCAGCAGGCGAAAATCCTGTTTGATGGTGGTTAACGGCGGGATATAACATGAGCTGTCTTCGGTATC
GTCGTATCCCACTACCGAGATATCCGCACCAACGCGCAGCCCGGACTCGGTAATGGCGCGCATTGCGCCC
AGCGCCATCTGATCGTTGGCAACCAGCATCGCAGTGGGAACGATGCCCTCATTCAGCATTTGCATGGTTT
GTTGAAAACCGGACATGGCACTCCAGTCGCCTTCCCGTTCCGCTATCGGCTGAATTTGATTGCGAGTGAG
ATATTTATGCCAGCCAGCCAGACGCAGACGCGCCGAGACAGAACTTAATGGGCCCGCTAACAGCGCGATT
TGCTGGTGACCCAATGCGACCAGATGCTCCACGCCCAGTCGCGTACCGTCTTCATGGGAGAAAATAATAC
TGTTGATGGGTGTCTGGTCAGAGACATCAAGAAATAACGCCGGAACATTAGTGCAGGCAGCTTCCACAGC
AATGGCATCCTGGTCATCCAGCGGATAGTTAATGATCAGCCCACTGACGCGTTGCGCGAGAAGATTGTGC
ACCGCCGCTTTACAGGCTTCGACGCCGCTTCGTTCTACCATCGACACCACCACGCTGGCACCCAGTTGAT
CGGCGCGAGATTTAATCGCCGCGACAATTTGCGACGGCGCGTGCAGGGCCAGACTGGAGGTGGCAACGCC
AATCAGCAACGACTGTTTGCCCGCCAGTTGTTGTGCCACGCGGTTGGGAATGTAATTCAGCTCCGCCATC
GCCGCTTCCACTTTTTCCCGCGTTTTCGCAGAAACGTGGCTGGCCTGGTTCACCACGCGGGAAACGGTCT
GATAAGAGACACCGGCATACTCTGCGACATCGTATAACGTTACTGGTTTCACATTCACCACCCTGAATTG
ACTCTCTTCCGGGCGCTATCATGCCATACCGCGAAAGGTTTTGCGCCATTCGATGGTGTCCGGGATCTCG
ACGCTCTCCCTTATGCGACTCCTGCATTAGGAAGCAGCCCAGTAGTAGGTTGAGGCCGTTGAGCACCGCC
GCCGCAAGGAATGGTGCATGCAAGGAGATGGCGCCCAACAGTCCCCCGGCCACGGGGCCTGCCACCATAC
CCACGCCGAAACAAGCGCTCATGAGCCCGAAGTGGCGAGCCCGATCTTCCCCATCGGTGATGTCGGCGAT
ATAGGCGCCAGCAACCGCACCTGTGGCGCCGGTGATGCCGGCCACGATGCGTCCGGCGTAGAGGATCGAG
ATCTCGATCCCGCGAAAT
Features (pLannotate 1.2.2; 20 found; start..end, strand, type, name):
      1..19      +  promoter       T7 promoter: promoter for bacteriophage T7 RNA polymerase
     20..44      +  protein_bind   lac operator: The lac repressor binds to the lac operator to inhibit transcription in E. coli. This inhibition can be relieved by adding lactose or isopropyl-β-D-thiogalactopyranoside (IPTG). lac repressor encoded by lacI
     59..81      +  RBS            RBS: efficient ribosome binding site from bacteriophage T7 gene 10 (Olins and Rangwala, 1989)
    119..445     +  CDS            trxA: THIO_ECO57 - Experimental evidence at protein level: Swiss-Prot protein existence level 1. Participates in various redox reactions through the reversible oxidation of its active center dithiol to a disulfide and catalyzes dithiol-disulfide exchange reactions. From Escherichia coli O157:H7.
    482..937     +  CDS            RPS18 (sequence withheld): RS18_CANLF - Experimental evidence at protein level: Swiss-Prot protein existence level 1. Located at the top of the head of the 40S subunit, it contacts several helices of the 18S rRNA. From Canis lupus familiaris (Dog) (Canis familiaris).
   1003..1020    +  CDS            9xHis (fragment): 9xHis affinity tag
   1030..1079    +  CDS            SET1 (fragment): solubility-enhancement tag derived from T7 phage gene 10B
   1087..1134    +  terminator     T7 terminator: transcription terminator for bacteriophage T7 RNA polymerase
   1171..1599    +  rep_origin     f1 ori (sequence partly withheld): f1 bacteriophage origin of replication; arrow indicates direction of (+) strand synthesis
   1652..1709    +  promoter       AmpR promoter (fragment): bla
   1718..2533    -  CDS            KanR: aminoglycoside phosphotransferase; aph(3')-Ia; confers resistance to kanamycin in bacteria or G418 (Geneticin®) in eukaryotes
   2655..3243    +  rep_origin     ori: high-copy-number ColE1/pMB1/pBR322/pUC origin of replication
   3429..3568    -  misc_feature   bom: basis of mobility region from pBR322
   3670..3861    -  CDS            rop: Rop protein, which maintains plasmids at low copy number; rop
   3878..4258    +  CDS            YPB1_ECOLX: Protein predicted: Swiss-Prot protein existence level 4. From Escherichia coli.
   4330..4621    -  CDS            TcR (fragment): tetracycline efflux protein; tet; confers resistance to tetracycline
   4636..4657    -  protein_bind   CAP binding site: CAP binding activates transcription in the presence of cAMP. E. coli catabolite activator protein
   4670..5752    -  CDS            lacI: lac repressor; lacI; The lac repressor binds to the lac operator to inhibit transcription in E. coli. This inhibition can be relieved by adding lactose or isopropyl-β-D-thiogalactopyranoside (IPTG).
   5753..5830    -  promoter       lacI promoter: lacI
   5838..6117    -  CDS            TcR (fragment): tetracycline efflux protein; tet; confers resistance to tetracycline
