[The description below was written by a language model from this plasmid's Addgene catalogue record and pLannotate feature annotations shown in this document.]
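Description:
pNH-TrxT-G-S18 is a 6,138-nt bacterial expression plasmid built on the pNH-TrxT backbone for producing recombinant human ribosomal protein S18 (RPS18, also called uS13) in Escherichia coli. The backbone has a pET-like layout. It replicates from a ColE1/pMB1-type origin and is selected with kanamycin through an aph(3')-Ia gene. The catalogue lists it as high copy, although the feature table also annotates rop and the pBR322 bom region, which are usually associated with lower copy number. An f1 origin is present, along with residual tetracycline-resistance gene fragments that are backbone remnants and not functional markers.

Expression is driven by a T7 promoter followed directly by a lac operator and the strong phage T7 gene 10 ribosome binding site, and it ends at a T7 terminator. A plasmid-borne lacI gene supplies repressor, so transcription depends on a host that provides T7 RNA polymerase and is induced with IPTG. The RPS18 coding sequence was inserted by ligation-independent cloning downstream of E. coli thioredoxin (trxA). According to the record, the N-terminal fusion partner is His6, thioredoxin and a TEV protease site. This arrangement gives affinity purification, improved solubility and the option of removing the tag by cleavage. The annotation tool matched the insert to the dog RPS18 orthologue, presumably because the protein is highly conserved; the catalogue gives the species as human. The short His-tag and SET1 fragments annotated after the insert appear to be leftover vector sequence, and the record does not say whether they are translated. The plasmid comes from work on improving soluble heterologous production of human ribosomal proteins in E. coli.
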