Addgene plasmid #127827: pNH-TrxT-G-S18
Purpose: Production of recombinant human ribosomal protein S18
Depositing lab: Ivanhoe Leung. Depositing organization: University of Auckland. Publication: An improved method for the heterologous production of soluble human ribosomal proteins in Escherichia coli. Correddu D, Montano Lopez JJ, Vadakkedath PG, Lai A, Pernes JI, Watson PR, Leung IKH. Sci Rep. 2019 Jun 20;9(1):8884. doi: 10.1038/s41598-019-45323-8. PubMed 31222068.
Backbone
  Vector backbone: pNH-TrxT
  Vector type: Bacterial Expression
Growth in bacteria
  Bacterial resistance: Kanamycin, 50 μg/mL
  Growth temperature: 37°C
  Growth strain: DH5alpha
  Copy number: High Copy
Gene/Insert
  Gene/Insert name: RPS18 (alt name: Ribosomal protein S18)
  Species: H. sapiens (human)
  Entrez Gene: RPS18 (a.k.a. D6S218E, HKE3, KE-3, KE3, S18, uS13)
  Promoter: T7
  Tag / fusion protein: His6 - Thioredoxin - TEV (N terminal on backbone)
  Cloning method: Ligation Independent Cloning
Terms and licenses: Academic/Nonprofit Terms; Industry Terms: Not Available to Industry
How to cite: pNH-TrxT-G-S18 was a gift from Ivanhoe Leung (Addgene plasmid # 127827 ; http://n2t.net/addgene:127827 ; RRID:Addgene_127827)
