>Addgene plasmid #127827 | pNH-TrxT-G-S18 | depositor partial sequence | sequence record 244887 | RPS18 gene plus three extra glycine at before first methionine
GGCGGCGGC
[456 nt withheld, positions 10-465]
TAA
